Addgene plasmid #170968: EF1A_Hygro_P2A_RUNX1_E116V_Barcode
Purpose: Overexpression of RUNX1 E116V mutant protein.
Depositing lab: Prashant Mali. Depositing organization: University of California, San Diego (UCSD). Publication: Interface-guided phenotyping of coding variants in the transcription factor RUNX1. Ozturk K, Panwala R, Sheen J, Ford K, Jayne N, Portell A, Zhang DE, Hutter S, Haferlach T, Ideker T, Mali P, Carter H. Cell Rep. 2024 Jul 4;43(7):114436. doi: 10.1016/j.celrep.2024.114436. PubMed 38968069.
Backbone
  Vector backbone: EF1a_mCherry_P2A_Hygro_Barcode
  Backbone manufacturer: Prashant Mali (Addgene #120426)
  Backbone size w/o insert (bp): 9508
  Vector type: Mammalian Expression, Lentiviral
  Selectable markers: Hygromycin
Growth in bacteria
  Bacterial resistance: Ampicillin, 100 μg/mL
  Growth temperature: 37°C
  Growth strain: NEB Stable
  Copy number: High Copy
Gene/Insert
  Gene/Insert name: RUNX1 (alt name: AML1)
  Species: H. sapiens (human)
  Insert size (bp): 1359
  Mutation: E116V
  Entrez Gene: RUNX1 (a.k.a. AML1, AML1-EVI-1, AMLCR1, CBF2alpha, CBFA2, EVI-1, PEBP2aB, PEBP2alpha)
  Promoter: Ef1A
  Cloning method: Gibson Cloning
  Sequencing primers: 5′ CTGTGTAGAAGTACTCGCCGATAGTG; 3′ TCTTGTCTTCGTTGGGAGTG
Terms and licenses: Academic/Nonprofit Terms; Industry Terms: Not Available to Industry
Depositor comments: Please visit https://doi.org/10.1101/2023.08.03.551876 for bioRxiv preprint.
How to cite: EF1A_Hygro_P2A_RUNX1_E116V_Barcode was a gift from Prashant Mali (Addgene plasmid # 170968 ; http://n2t.net/addgene:170968 ; RRID:Addgene_170968)
