[The description below was written by a language model from this plasmid's Addgene catalogue record and pLannotate feature annotations shown in this document.]
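Description:
EF1A_Hygro_P2A_RUNX1_E116V_Barcode is a lentiviral transfer plasmid for stable overexpression of a mutant form of the human transcription factor RUNX1 (AML1) in mammalian cells. It derives from the EF1a_mCherry_P2A_Hygro_Barcode backbone, with the insert introduced by Gibson cloning, and the sequenced plasmid is about 10.9 kb. In bacteria it replicates from a high-copy ColE1/pUC-type origin and is selected with ampicillin through the AmpR β-lactamase gene. An f1 origin is also present, as is a separate SV40/EM7-driven BleoR cassette that lies outside the viral region.

The viral genome is transcribed from a CMV enhancer/promoter fused to a truncated HIV-1 5' LTR. This is followed by the Ψ packaging signal with a partial gag sequence, the RRE for Rev-dependent nuclear export, and the cPPT/CTS element. The internal cassette uses the strong constitutive EF-1α promoter to drive a single open reading frame. The hygromycin phosphotransferase gene (hph) comes first and the 1359 bp RUNX1 coding sequence carrying the E116V substitution comes second. According to the plasmid name, the two are joined by a P2A self-cleaving peptide. This is consistent with the short gap between the two coding sequences, although the P2A itself is not annotated. Hygromycin-resistant transduced cells should therefore co-express the mutant protein. Downstream are a loxP site, a truncated 3' LTR and a bGH polyadenylation signal. The name also indicates a barcode, but the feature table does not annotate it and its position is not stated. The record gives the purpose as overexpression of RUNX1 E116V, and the associated publication concerns phenotyping of RUNX1 coding variants.
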