Features (pLannotate 1.2.2; 33 found; start..end, strand, type, name):
    156..485     +  promoter       SV40 promoter: SV40 enhancer and early promoter
    533..580     +  promoter       EM7 promoter: synthetic bacterial promoter&nbsp
    599..973     +  CDS            BleoR: antibiotic-binding protein; Sh ble from Streptoalloteichus hindustanus; confers resistance to bleomycin, phleomycin, and Zeocin™
    983..1108    +  CDS            ble (fragment): BLE_KLEPN - Experimental evidence at protein level: Swiss-Prot protein existence level 1. Binding protein with a strong affinity to the bleomycin family of antibiotics. Binds to CL990; an antimitotic-antibiotic compound. From Klebsiella pneumoniae.
   1103..1224    +  polyA_signal   SV40 poly(A) signal: SV40 polyadenylation signal
   1295..1317    -  protein_bind   lac operator (fragment): The lac repressor binds to the lac operator to inhibit transcription in E. coli. This inhibition can be relieved by adding lactose or isopropyl-β-D-thiogalactopyranoside (IPTG). lac repressor encoded by lacI
   1321..1351    -  promoter       lac promoter: promoter for the E. coli lac operon
   1366..1387    -  protein_bind   CAP binding site: CAP binding activates transcription in the presence of cAMP. E. coli catabolite activator protein
   1400..1492    -  CDS            lacI (fragment): lac repressor; lacI; The lac repressor binds to the lac operator to inhibit transcription in E. coli. This inhibition can be relieved by adding lactose or isopropyl-β-D-thiogalactopyranoside (IPTG).
   1675..2263    -  rep_origin     ori: high-copy-number ColE1/pMB1/pBR322/pUC origin of replication
   2434..3294    -  CDS            AmpR: β-lactamase; bla; confers resistance to ampicillin, carbenicillin, and related antibiotics
   3295..3399    -  promoter       AmpR promoter: bla
   3458..3510    -  misc_feature   bom (fragment): basis of mobility region from pBR322
   3665..4044    +  enhancer       CMV enhancer: human cytomegalovirus immediate early enhancer
   4045..4244    +  promoter       CMV promoter: human cytomegalovirus (CMV) immediate early promoter
   4262..4442    +  LTR            5' LTR (truncated): truncated 5' long terminal repeat (LTR) from HIV-1
   4489..4614    +  misc_feature   HIV-1 Ψ: packaging signal of human immunodeficiency virus type 1
   4598..4961    +  CDS            HIV-1 gag (fragment): gag protein from human immunodeficiency virus 1; gag
   5107..5340    +  misc_feature   RRE: The Rev response element (RRE) of HIV-1 allows for Rev-dependent mRNA export from the nucleus to the cytoplasm.
   5717..5817    +  CDS            Rev (fragment): human immunodeficiency virus 1 (HIV-1) Rev protein; rev; enhances nuclear export of unspliced and incompletely spliced viral mRNAs
   5867..5984    +  misc_feature   cPPT/CTS: central polypurine tract and central termination sequence of HIV-1
   6047..6113    +  CDS            small t antigen (fragment): SV40 (simian virus 40) small t antigen
   6120..7298    +  promoter       EF-1α promoter: strong constitutive promoter for human elongation factor EF-1α
   7315..7333    +  promoter       T7 promoter: promoter for bacteriophage T7 RNA polymerase
   7353..7389    -  misc_feature   MCS (fragment): pBluescript multiple cloning site
   7397..8419    +  CDS            hph: KHYB_ECOLX - Experimental evidence at protein level: Swiss-Prot protein existence level 1. The aminoglycoside phosphotransferases achieve inactivation of their antibiotic substrates by phosphorylation. Only phosphorylates hygromycin and closely related compounds such as demethyl analogs and destomycin. From Escherichia coli.
   8485..9843    +  CDS            RUNX1: RUNX1_HUMAN - Also known as AML1, CBFA2. Experimental evidence at protein level: Swiss-Prot protein existence level 1. Isoform AML-1L interferes with the transactivation activity of RUNX1. From Homo sapiens (Human).
   9927..10040   +  CDS            nef (fragment): NEF_HV1LA - Experimental evidence at protein level: Swiss-Prot protein existence level 1. Extracellular Nef protein targets CD4(+) T-lymphocytes for apoptosis by interacting with CXCR4 surface receptors. From Human immunodeficiency virus type 1 group M subtype B (isolate Lai) (HIV-1).
  10038..10071   +  protein_bind   loxP: Cre-mediated recombination occurs in the 8-bp core sequence (GCATACAT). Cre recombinase
  10096..10276   +  LTR            5' LTR (truncated): truncated 5' long terminal repeat (LTR) from HIV-1
  10308..10532   +  polyA_signal   bGH poly(A) signal: bovine growth hormone polyadenylation signal
  10536..10557   +  promoter       SV40 promoter (fragment): SV40 enhancer and early promoter
  10578..142     +  rep_origin     f1 ori (across the origin) (sequence partly withheld): f1 bacteriophage origin of replication; arrow indicates direction of (+) strand synthesis
>Addgene plasmid #170968 | EF1A_Hygro_P2A_RUNX1_E116V_Barcode | addgene full sequence | sequence record 335983 | Addgene NGS Result
TTCTTT
[37 nt withheld, positions 7-43]
ACCCTATCTCGGTCTATTCTTTTGATTTATAAGGGATTTTGCCGATTTCGGCCTATTGGTTAAAAAATGA
GCTGATTTAACAAAAATTTAACGCGAATTAATTCTGTGGAATGTGTGTCAGTTAGGGTGTGGAAAGTCCC
CAGGCTCCCCAGCAGGCAGAAGTATGCAAAGCATGCATCTCAATTAGTCAGCAACCAGGTGTGGAAAGTC
CCCAGGCTCCCCAGCAGGCAGAAGTATGCAAAGCATGCATCTCAATTAGTCAGCAACCATAGTCCCGCCC
CTAACTCCGCCCATCCCGCCCCTAACTCCGCCCAGTTCCGCCCATTCTCCGCCCCATGGCTGACTAATTT
TTTTTATTTATGCAGAGGCCGAGGCCGCCTCTGCCTCTGAGCTATTCCAGAAGTAGTGAGGAGGCTTTTT
TGGAGGCCTAGGCTTTTGCAAAAAGCTCCCGGGAGCTTGTATATCCATTTTCGGATCTGATCAGCACGTG
TTGACAATTAATCATCGGCATAGTATATCGGCATAGTATAATACGACAAGGTGAGGAACTAAACCATGGC
CAAGTTGACCAGTGCCGTTCCGGTGCTCACCGCGCGCGACGTCGCCGGAGCGGTCGAGTTCTGGACCGAC
CGGCTCGGGTTCTCCCGGGACTTCGTGGAGGACGACTTCGCCGGTGTGGTCCGGGACGACGTGACCCTGT
TCATCAGCGCGGTCCAGGACCAGGTGGTGCCGGACAACACCCTGGCCTGGGTGTGGGTGCGCGGCCTGGA
CGAGCTGTACGCCGAGTGGTCGGAGGTCGTGTCCACGAACTTCCGGGACGCCTCCGGGCCGGCCATGACC
GAGATCGGCGAGCAGCCGTGGGGGCGGGAGTTCGCCCTGCGCGACCCGGCCGGCAACTGCGTGCACTTCG
TGGCCGAGGAGCAGGACTGACACGTGCTACGAGATTTCGATTCCACCGCCGCCTTCTATGAAAGGTTGGG
CTTCGGAATCGTTTTCCGGGACGCCGGCTGGATGATCCTCCAGCGCGGGGATCTCATGCTGGAGTTCTTC
GCCCACCCCAACTTGTTTATTGCAGCTTATAATGGTTACAAATAAAGCAATAGCATCACAAATTTCACAA
ATAAAGCATTTTTTTCACTGCATTCTAGTTGTGGTTTGTCCAAACTCATCAATGTATCTTATCATGTCTG
TATACCGTCGACCTCTAGCTAGAGCTTGGCGTAATCATGGTCATAGCTGTTTCCTGTGTGAAATTGTTAT
CCGCTCACAATTCCACACAACATACGAGCCGGAAGCATAAAGTGTAAAGCCTGGGGTGCCTAATGAGTGA
GCTAACTCACATTAATTGCGTTGCGCTCACTGCCCGCTTTCCAGTCGGGAAACCTGTCGTGCCAGCTGCA
TTAATGAATCGGCCAACGCGCGGGGAGAGGCGGTTTGCGTATTGGGCGCTCTTCCGCTTCCTCGCTCACT
GACTCGCTGCGCTCGGTCGTTCGGCTGCGGCGAGCGGTATCAGCTCACTCAAAGGCGGTAATACGGTTAT
CCACAGAATCAGGGGATAACGCAGGAAAGAACATGTGAGCAAAAGGCCAGCAAAAGGCCAGGAACCGTAA
AAAGGCCGCGTTGCTGGCGTTTTTCCATAGGCTCCGCCCCCCTGACGAGCATCACAAAAATCGACGCTCA
AGTCAGAGGTGGCGAAACCCGACAGGACTATAAAGATACCAGGCGTTTCCCCCTGGAAGCTCCCTCGTGC
GCTCTCCTGTTCCGACCCTGCCGCTTACCGGATACCTGTCCGCCTTTCTCCCTTCGGGAAGCGTGGCGCT
TTCTCATAGCTCACGCTGTAGGTATCTCAGTTCGGTGTAGGTCGTTCGCTCCAAGCTGGGCTGTGTGCAC
GAACCCCCCGTTCAGCCCGACCGCTGCGCCTTATCCGGTAACTATCGTCTTGAGTCCAACCCGGTAAGAC
ACGACTTATCGCCACTGGCAGCAGCCACTGGTAACAGGATTAGCAGAGCGAGGTATGTAGGCGGTGCTAC
AGAGTTCTTGAAGTGGTGGCCTAACTACGGCTACACTAGAAGAACAGTATTTGGTATCTGCGCTCTGCTG
AAGCCAGTTACCTTCGGAAAAAGAGTTGGTAGCTCTTGATCCGGCAAACAAACCACCGCTGGTAGCGGTG
GTTTTTTTGTTTGCAAGCAGCAGATTACGCGCAGAAAAAAAGGATCTCAAGAAGATCCTTTGATCTTTTC
TACGGGGTCTGACGCTCAGTGGAACGAAAACTCACGTTAAGGGATTTTGGTCATGAGATTATCAAAAAGG
ATCTTCACCTAGATCCTTTTAAATTAAAAATGAAGTTTTAAATCAATCTAAAGTATATATGAGTAAACTT
GGTCTGACAGTTACCAATGCTTAATCAGTGAGGCACCTATCTCAGCGATCTGTCTATTTCGTTCATCCAT
AGTTGCCTGACTCCCCGTCGTGTAGATAACTACGATACGGGAGGGCTTACCATCTGGCCCCAGTGCTGCA
ATGATACCGCGAGACCCACGCTCACCGGCTCCAGATTTATCAGCAATAAACCAGCCAGCCGGAAGGGCCG
AGCGCAGAAGTGGTCCTGCAACTTTATCCGCCTCCATCCAGTCTATTAATTGTTGCCGGGAAGCTAGAGT
AAGTAGTTCGCCAGTTAATAGTTTGCGCAACGTTGTTGCCATTGCTACAGGCATCGTGGTGTCACGCTCG
TCGTTTGGTATGGCTTCATTCAGCTCCGGTTCCCAACGATCAAGGCGAGTTACATGATCCCCCATGTTGT
GCAAAAAAGCGGTTAGCTCCTTCGGTCCTCCGATCGTTGTCAGAAGTAAGTTGGCCGCAGTGTTATCACT
CATGGTTATGGCAGCACTGCATAATTCTCTTACTGTCATGCCATCCGTAAGATGCTTTTCTGTGACTGGT
GAGTACTCAACCAAGTCATTCTGAGAATAGTGTATGCGGCGACCGAGTTGCTCTTGCCCGGCGTCAATAC
GGGATAATACCGCGCCACATAGCAGAACTTTAAAAGTGCTCATCATTGGAAAACGTTCTTCGGGGCGAAA
ACTCTCAAGGATCTTACCGCTGTTGAGATCCAGTTCGATGTAACCCACTCGTGCACCCAACTGATCTTCA
GCATCTTTTACTTTCACCAGCGTTTCTGGGTGAGCAAAAACAGGAAGGCAAAATGCCGCAAAAAAGGGAA
TAAGGGCGACACGGAAATGTTGAATACTCATACTCTTCCTTTTTCAATATTATTGAAGCATTTATCAGGG
TTATTGTCTCATGAGCGGATACATATTTGAATGTATTTAGAAAAATAAACAAATAGGGGTTCCGCGCACA
TTTCCCCGAAAAGTGCCACCTGACGTCGACGGATCGGGAGATCTCCCGATCCCCTATGGTGCACTCTCAG
TACAATCTGCTCTGATGCCGCATAGTTAAGCCAGTATCTGCTCCCTGCTTGTGTGTTGGAGGTCGCTGAG
TAGTGCGCGAGCAAAATTTAAGCTACAACAAGGCAAGGCTTGACCGACAATTGCATGAAGAATCTGCTTA
GGGTTAGGCGTTTTGCGCTGCTTCGCGATGTACGGGCCAGATATACGCGTTGACATTGATTATTGACTAG
TTATTAATAGTAATCAATTACGGGGTCATTAGTTCATAGCCCATATATGGAGTTCCGCGTTACATAACTT
ACGGTAAATGGCCCGCCTGGCTGACCGCCCAACGACCCCCGCCCATTGACGTCAATAATGACGTATGTTC
CCATAGTAACGCCAATAGGGACTTTCCATTGACGTCAATGGGTGGAGTATTTACGGTAAACTGCCCACTT
GGCAGTACATCAAGTGTATCATATGCCAAGTACGCCCCCTATTGACGTCAATGACGGTAAATGGCCCGCC
TGGCATTATGCCCAGTACATGACCTTATGGGACTTTCCTACTTGGCAGTACATCTACGTATTAGTCATCG
CTATTACCATGGTGATGCGGTTTTGGCAGTACATCAATGGGCGTGGATAGCGGTTTGACTCACGGGGATT
TCCAAGTCTCCACCCCATTGACGTCAATGGGAGTTTGTTTTGGCACCAAAATCAACGGGACTTTCCAAAA
TGTCGTAACAACTCCGCCCCATTGACGCAAATGGGCGGTAGGCGTGTACGGTGGGAGGTCTATATAAGCA
GCGCGTTTTGCCTGTACTGGGTCTCTCTGGTTAGACCAGATCTGAGCCTGGGAGCTCTCTGGCTAACTAG
GGAACCCACTGCTTAAGCCTCAATAAAGCTTGCCTTGAGTGCTTCAAGTAGTGTGTGCCCGTCTGTTGTG
TGACTCTGGTAACTAGAGATCCCTCAGACCCTTTTAGTCAGTGTGGAAAATCTCTAGCAGTGGCGCCCGA
ACAGGGACTTGAAAGCGAAAGGGAAACCAGAGGAGCTCTCTCGACGCAGGACTCGGCTTGCTGAAGCGCG
CACGGCAAGAGGCGAGGGGCGGCGACTGGTGAGTACGCCAAAAATTTTGACTAGCGGAGGCTAGAAGGAG
AGAGATGGGTGCGAGAGCGTCAGTATTAAGCGGGGGAGAATTAGATCGCGATGGGAAAAAATTCGGTTAA
GGCCAGGGGGAAAGAAAAAATATAAATTAAAACATATAGTATGGGCAAGCAGGGAGCTAGAACGATTCGC
AGTTAATCCTGGCCTGTTAGAAACATCAGAAGGCTGTAGACAAATACTGGGACAGCTACAACCATCCCTT
CAGACAGGATCAGAAGAACTTAGATCATTATATAATACAGTAGCAACCCTCTATTGTGTGCATCAAAGGA
TAGAGATAAAAGACACCAAGGAAGCTTTAGACAAGATAGAGGAAGAGCAAAACAAAAGTAAGACCACCGC
ACAGCAAGCGGCCGCTGATCTTCAGACCTGGAGGAGGAGATATGAGGGACAATTGGAGAAGTGAATTATA
TAAATATAAAGTAGTAAAAATTGAACCATTAGGAGTAGCACCCACCAAGGCAAAGAGAAGAGTGGTGCAG
AGAGAAAAAAGAGCAGTGGGAATAGGAGCTTTGTTCCTTGGGTTCTTGGGAGCAGCAGGAAGCACTATGG
GCGCAGCGTCAATGACGCTGACGGTACAGGCCAGACAATTATTGTCTGGTATAGTGCAGCAGCAGAACAA
TTTGCTGAGGGCTATTGAGGCGCAACAGCATCTGTTGCAACTCACAGTCTGGGGCATCAAGCAGCTCCAG
GCAAGAATCCTGGCTGTGGAAAGATACCTAAAGGATCAACAGCTCCTGGGGATTTGGGGTTGCTCTGGAA
AACTCATTTGCACCACTGCTGTGCCTTGGAATGCTAGTTGGAGTAATAAATCTCTGGAACAGATTTGGAA
TCACACGACCTGGATGGAGTGGGACAGAGAAATTAACAATTACACAAGCTTAATACACTCCTTAATTGAA
GAATCGCAAAACCAGCAAGAAAAGAATGAACAAGAATTATTGGAATTAGATAAATGGGCAAGTTTGTGGA
ATTGGTTTAACATAACAAATTGGCTGTGGTATATAAAATTATTCATAATGATAGTAGGAGGCTTGGTAGG
TTTAAGAATAGTTTTTGCTGTACTTTCTATAGTGAATAGAGTTAGGCAGGGATATTCACCATTATCGTTT
CAGACCCACCTCCCAACCCCGAGGGGACCCGACAGGCCCGAAGGAATAGAAGAAGAAGGTGGAGAGAGAG
ACAGAGACAGATCCATTCGATTAGTGAACGGATCGGCACTGCGTGCGCCAATTCTGCAGACAAATGGCAG
TATTCATCCACAATTTTAAAAGAAAAGGGGGGATTGGGGGGTACAGTGCAGGGGAAAGAATAGTAGACAT
AATAGCAACAGACATACAAACTAAAGAATTACAAAAACAAATTACAAAAATTCAAAATTTTCGGGTTTAT
TACAGGGACAGCAGAGATCCAGTTTGGTTAATTAATCGATAAGCTTTGCAAAGATGGATAAAGTTTTAAA
CAGAGAGGAATCTTTGCAGCTAATGGACCTTCTAGGTCTTGAAAGGAGTGGGAATTGGCTCCGGTGCCCG
TCAGTGGGCAGAGCGCACATCGCCCACAGTCCCCGAGAAGTTGGGGGGAGGGGTCGGCAATTGAACCGGT
GCCTAGAGAAGGTGGCGCGGGGTAAACTGGGAAAGTGATGTCGTGTACTGGCTCCGCCTTTTTCCCGAGG
GTGGGGGAGAACCGTATATAAGTGCAGTAGTCGCCGTGAACGTTCTTTTTCGCAACGGGTTTGCCGCCAG
AACACAGGTAAGTGCCGTGTGTGGTTCCCGCGGGCCTGGCCTCTTTACGGGTTATGGCCCTTGCGTGCCT
TGAATTACTTCCACCTGGCTGCAGTACGTGATTCTTGATCCCGAGCTTCGGGTTGGAAGTGGGTGGGAGA
GTTCGAGGCCTTGCGCTTAAGGAGCCCCTTCGCCTCGTGCTTGAGTTGAGGCCTGGCCTGGGCGCTGGGG
CCGCCGCGTGCGAATCTGGTGGCACCTTCGCGCCTGTCTCGCTGCTTTCGATAAGTCTCTAGCCATTTAA
AATTTTTGATGACCTGCTGCGACGCTTTTTTTCTGGCAAGATAGTCTTGTAAATGCGGGCCAAGATCTGC
ACACTGGTATTTCGGTTTTTGGGGCCGCGGGCGGCGACGGGGCCCGTGCGTCCCAGCGCACATGTTCGGC
GAGGCGGGGCCTGCGAGCGCGGCCACCGAGAATCGGACGGGGGTAGTCTCAAGCTGGCCGGCCTGCTCTG
GTGCCTGGCCTCGCGCCGCCGTGTATCGCCCCGCCCTGGGCGGCAAGGCTGGCCCGGTCGGCACCAGTTG
CGTGAGCGGAAAGATGGCCGCTTCCCGGCCCTGCTGCAGGGAGCTCAAAATGGAGGACGCGGCGCTCGGG
AGAGCGGGCGGGTGAGTCACCCACACAAAGGAAAAGGGCCTTTCCGTCCTCAGCCGTCGCTTCATGTGAC
TCCACGGAGTACCGGGCGCCGTCCAGGCACCTCGATTAGTTCTCGAGCTTTTGGAGTACGTCGTCTTTAG
GTTGGGGGGAGGGGTTTTATGCGATGGAGTTTCCCCACACTGAGTGGGTGGAGACTGAAGTTAGGCCAGC
TTGGCACTTGATGTAATTCTCCTTGGAATTTGCCCTTTTTGAGTTTGGATCTTGGTTCATTCTCAAGCCT
CAGACAGTGGTTCAAAGTTTTTTTCTTCCATTTCAGGTGTCGTGAGGAATTAGCTTGGTACTAATACGAC
TCACTATAGGGAGACCCAAGCTGGCTAGGTAAGCTTGATATCGAATTCCTGCAGCCCGGGGGATCCCGCC
ACCATGAAAAAGCCTGAACTCACCGCGACGTCTGTCGAGAAGTTTCTGATCGAAAAGTTCGACAGCGTCT
CCGACCTGATGCAGCTCTCGGAGGGCGAAGAATCTCGTGCTTTCAGCTTCGATGTAGGAGGGCGTGGATA
TGTCCTGCGGGTAAATAGCTGCGCCGATGGTTTCTACAAAGATCGTTATGTTTATCGGCACTTTGCATCG
GCCGCGCTCCCGATTCCGGAAGTGCTTGACATTGGGGAATTCAGCGAGAGCCTGACCTATTGCATCTCCC
GCCGTGCACAGGGTGTCACGTTGCAAGACCTGCCTGAAACCGAACTGCCCGCTGTTCTGCAGCCGGTCGC
GGAGGCCATGGATGCGATCGCTGCGGCCGATCTTAGCCAGACGAGCGGGTTCGGCCCATTCGGACCGCAA
GGAATCGGTCAATACACTACATGGCGTGATTTCATATGCGCGATTGCTGATCCCCATGTGTATCACTGGC
AAACTGTGATGGACGACACCGTCAGTGCGTCCGTCGCGCAGGCTCTCGATGAGCTGATGCTTTGGGCCGA
GGACTGCCCCGAAGTCCGGCACCTCGTGCACGCGGATTTCGGCTCCAACAATGTCCTGACGGACAATGGC
CGCATAACAGCGGTCATTGACTGGAGCGAGGCGATGTTCGGGGATTCCCAATACGAGGTCGCCAACATCT
TCTTCTGGAGGCCGTGGTTGGCTTGTATGGAGCAGCAGACGCGCTACTTCGAGCGGAGGCATCCGGAGCT
TGCAGGATCGCCGCGGCTCCGGGCGTATATGCTCCGCATTGGTCTTGACCAACTCTATCAGAGCTTGGTT
GACGGCAATTTCGATGATGCAGCTTGGGCGCAGGGTCGATGCGACGCAATCGTCCGATCCGGAGCCGGGA
CTGTCGGGCGTACACAAATCGCCCGCAGAAGCGCGGCCGTCTGGACCGATGGCTGTGTAGAAGTACTCGC
CGATAGTGGAAACCGACGCCCCAGCACTCGTCCGAGGGCAAAGGAAGGATCCGGCGCAACAAACTTCTCT
CTGCTGAAACAGGCCGGAGATGTCAAGAGAATCCTGGACCGATGCGTATCCCCGTAGATGCCAGCACGAG
CCGCCGCTTCACGCCGCCTTCCACCGCGCTGAGCCCAGGCAAGATGAGCGAGGCGTTGCCGCTGGGCGCC
CCGGACGCCGGCGCTGCCCTGGCCGGCAAGCTGAGGAGCGGCGACCGCAGCATGGTGGAGGTGCTGGCCG
ACCACCCGGGCGAGCTGGTGCGCACCGACAGCCCCAACTTCCTCTGCTCCGTGCTGCCTACGCACTGGCG
CTGCAACAAGACCCTGCCCATCGCTTTCAAGGTGGTGGCCCTAGGGGATGTTCCAGATGGCACTCTGGTC
ACTGTGATGGCTGGCAATGATGAAAACTACTCGGCTGTGCTGAGAAATGCTACCGCAGCCATGAAGAACC
AGGTTGCAAGATTTAATGACCTCAGGTTTGTCGGTCGAAGTGGAAGAGGGAAAAGCTTCACTCTGACCAT
CACTGTCTTCACAAACCCACCGCAAGTCGCCACCTACCACAGAGCCATCAAAATCACAGTGGATGGGCCC
CGAGAACCTCGAAGACATCGGCAGAAACTAGATGATCAGACCAAGCCCGGGAGCTTGTCCTTTTCCGAGC
GGCTCAGTGAACTGGAGCAGCTGCGGCGCACAGCCATGAGGGTCAGCCCACACCACCCAGCCCCCACGCC
CAACCCTCGTGCCTCCCTGAACCACTCCACTGCCTTTAACCCTCAGCCTCAGAGTCAGATGCAGGATACA
AGGCAGATCCAACCATCCCCACCGTGGTCCTACGATCAGTCCTACCAATACCTGGGATCCATTGCCTCTC
CTTCTGTGCACCCAGCAACGCCCATTTCACCTGGACGTGCCAGCGGCATGACAACCCTCTCTGCAGAACT
TTCCAGTCGACTCTCAACGGCACCCGACCTGACAGCGTTCAGCGACCCGCGCCAGTTCCCCGCGCTGCCC
TCCATCTCCGACCCCCGCATGCACTATCCAGGCGCCTTCACCTACTCCCCGACGCCGGTCACCTCGGGCA
TCGGCATCGGCATGTCGGCCATGGGCTCGGCCACGCGCTACCACACCTACCTGCCGCCGCCCTACCCCGG
CTCGTCGCAAGCGCAGGGAGGCCCGTTCCAAGCCAGCTCGCCCTCCTACCACCTGTACTACGGCGCCTCG
GCCGGCTCCTACCAGTTCTCCATGGTGGGCGGCGAGCGCTCGCCGCCGCGCATCCTGCCGCCCTGCACCA
ACGCCTCCACCGGCTCCGCGCTGCTCAACCCCAGCCTCCCGAACCAGAGCGACGTGGTGGAGGCCGAGGG
CAGCCACAGCAACTCCCCCACCAACATGGCGCCCTCCGCGCGCCTGGAGGAGGCCGTGTGGAGGCCCTAC
TGACTAGCTAAGTTAGAACTATTTCCTGGCTGTTACGCGCGTTTATGGGCCCTACTGACGGGCTTGTTAA
ACAGTGAACCGCCCGCCCCACGACCCGCAGCGCCCGACCGAAAGGAGCGCACGACCCCATGCATCGAACA
AAAGAAAAGGGGGGACTGGAAGGGCTAATTCACTCCCAACGAAGACAAGATATCATAACTTCGTATAGCA
TACATTATACGAAGTTATCGTCTAGCTGGTCCGGACTGTACTGGGTCTCTCTGGTTAGACCAGATCTGAG
CCTGGGAGCTCTCTGGCTAACTAGGGAACCCACTGCTTAAGCCTCAATAAAGCTTGCCTTGAGTGCTTCA
AGTAGTGTGTGCCCGTCTGTTGTGTGACTCTGGTAACTAGAGATCCCTCAGACCCTTTTAGTCAGTGTGG
AAAATCTCTAGCAGGGCCCGTTTAAACCCGCTGATCAGCCTCGACTGTGCCTTCTAGTTGCCAGCCATCT
GTTGTTTGCCCCTCCCCCGTGCCTTCCTTGACCCTGGAAGGTGCCACTCCCACTGTCCTTTCCTAATAAA
ATGAGGAAATTGCATCGCATTGTCTGAGTAGGTGTCATTCTATTCTGGGGGGTGGGGTGGGGCAGGACAG
CAAGGGGGAGGATTGGGAAGACAATAGCAGGCATGCTGGGGATGCGGTGGGCTCTATGGCTTCTGAGGCG
GAAAGAACCAGCTGGGGCTCTAGGGGGTATCCCC
[124 nt withheld, positions 10578-10701]
C
[91 nt withheld, positions 10703-10793]
A
[49 nt withheld, positions 10795-10843]
CCTTTGACGTTGGAGTCCACG
